Addgene plasmid #56246: mIFP12-CAF1-C-10
Purpose: Localization: Chromatin Assembly Factor 1, Excitation: 683, Emission: 704
Depositing lab: Michael Davidson. Depositing organization: Florida State University, Tallahassee. Publication: A naturally monomeric infrared fluorescent protein for protein labeling in vivo. Yu D, Baird MA, Allen JR, Howe ES, Klassen MP, Reade A, Makhijani K, Song Y, Liu S, Murthy Z, Zhang SQ, Weiner OD, Kornberg TB, Jan YN, Davidson MW, Shu X. Nat Methods. 2015 Aug;12(8):763-765. doi: 10.1038/nmeth.3447. Epub 2015 Jun 22. PubMed 26098020.
Backbone
  Vector backbone: mIFP12-C1
  Backbone size w/o insert (bp): 4750
  Vector type: Mammalian Expression
  Selectable markers: Neomycin (select with G418)
Growth in bacteria
  Bacterial resistance: Kanamycin, 50 μg/mL
  Growth temperature: 37°C
  Growth strain: DH5alpha
  Copy number: High Copy
Gene/Insert
  Gene/Insert name: CAF1 (alt name: NM_013733.3)
  Species: M. musculus (mouse)
  Promoter: CMV
  Tag / fusion protein: mIFP12 (N terminal on backbone)
  Cloning method: Unknown
  Sequencing primers: 5′ CMV-F; 3′ SV40pA-R
Terms and licenses: Academic/Nonprofit Terms; Industry Terms
Depositor comments: . Excitation = 683; Emission = 704
How to cite: mIFP12-CAF1-C-10 was a gift from Michael Davidson (Addgene plasmid # 56246 ; http://n2t.net/addgene:56246 ; RRID:Addgene_56246)
