[The description below was written by a language model from this plasmid's Addgene catalogue record and pLannotate feature annotations shown in this document.]
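Description:
mIFP12-CAF1-C-10 is a mammalian expression plasmid built on the mIFP12-C1 backbone, a C1-style fluorescent protein fusion vector in which the fluorophore sits upstream of the cloning region. The sequenced plasmid is about 7.7 kb. It replicates in E. coli at high copy from a ColE1/pUC-type origin and also carries an f1 phage origin. A single NeoR/KanR (Tn5 aminoglycoside phosphotransferase) gene serves as a dual marker. A bacterial bla-type promoter placed just upstream provides kanamycin resistance in bacteria, while the adjacent SV40 enhancer/early promoter drives the same gene in mammalian cells for G418 selection, with an HSV TK polyadenylation signal downstream. The short large T antigen, ble and bGH poly(A) fragments in the annotation appear to be partial matches to backbone sequence rather than functional elements.

The payload is a single transcription unit driven by the human CMV immediate early enhancer and promoter and terminated by the SV40 poly(A) signal. It encodes mIFP, a monomeric near-infrared fluorescent protein derived from a Bradyrhizobium bacteriophytochrome that needs biliverdin as a cofactor. The mIFP coding region lies upstream of mouse Chaf1a, the large subunit of chromatin assembly factor 1, with a short gap between the two annotated regions that presumably encodes a linker, possibly reflected by the "10" in the plasmid name. CAF-1 deposits newly synthesized histones H3 and H4 onto replicating and repaired DNA. The fusion therefore serves as a localization marker for this factor in transfected mammalian cells, imaged with excitation at 683 nm and emission at 704 nm. The cloning method is not recorded.
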