Features (pLannotate 1.2.2; 15 found; start..end, strand, type, name):
      1..304     +  enhancer       CMV enhancer: human cytomegalovirus immediate early enhancer
    305..508     +  promoter       CMV promoter: human cytomegalovirus (CMV) immediate early promoter
    553..1512    +  CDS            mIFP: mIFP is a basic (constitutively fluorescent) near ir fluorescent protein published in 2015, derived from Bradyrhizobium sp.. It has very low acid sensitivity. It requires the cofactor biliverdin for fluorescence.
   1579..4308    +  CDS            Chaf1a: CAF1A_MOUSE - Also known as Caip150. Experimental evidence at protein level: Swiss-Prot protein existence level 1. Core component of the CAF-1 complex, a complex that is thought to mediate chromatin assembly in DNA replication and DNA repair. Assembles histone octamers onto replicating DNA in vitro. CAF-1 performs the first step of the nucleosome assembly process, bringing newly synthesized histones H3 and H4 to replicating DNA; histones H2A/H2B can bind to this chromatin precursor subsequent to DNA replication to complete the histone octamer. It may play a role in heterochromatin maintenance
   4334..4418    +  CDS            large T antigen (fragment): large T antigen from SV40 (simian virus 40)
   4441..4562    +  polyA_signal   SV40 poly(A) signal: SV40 polyadenylation signal
   4596..5024    -  rep_origin     f1 ori (sequence partly withheld): f1 bacteriophage origin of replication; arrow indicates direction of (+) strand synthesis
   5051..5155    +  promoter       AmpR promoter: bla
   5157..5514    +  promoter       SV40 promoter: SV40 enhancer and early promoter
   5549..6343    +  CDS            NeoR/KanR: aminoglycoside phosphotransferase from Tn5; aph(3')-II (or nptII); confers resistance to neomycin, kanamycin, and G418 (Geneticin®)
   6364..6516    +  CDS            ble (fragment): BLE_KLEPN - Experimental evidence at protein level: Swiss-Prot protein existence level 1. Binding protein with a strong affinity to the bleomycin family of antibiotics. Binds to CL990; an antimitotic-antibiotic compound. From Klebsiella pneumoniae.
   6575..6622    +  polyA_signal   HSV TK poly(A) signal: herpes simplex virus thymidine kinase polyadenylation signal (Cole and Stacy, 1985)
   6713..6729    -  polyA_signal   bGH poly(A) signal (fragment): bovine growth hormone polyadenylation signal
   6951..7539    +  rep_origin     ori: high-copy-number ColE1/pMB1/pBR322/pUC origin of replication
   7654..7713    +  enhancer       CMV enhancer (fragment): human cytomegalovirus immediate early enhancer
>Addgene plasmid #56246 | mIFP12-CAF1-C-10 | addgene full sequence | sequence record 221691 | Addgene NGS Result
CGTTACATAACTTACGGTAAATGGCCCGCCTGGCTGACCGCCCAACGACCCCCGCCCATTGACGTCAATA
ATGACGTATGTTCCCATAGTAACGCCAATAGGGACTTTCCATTGACGTCAATGGGTGGAGTATTTACGGT
AAACTGCCCACTTGGCAGTACATCAAGTGTATCATATGCCAAGTACGCCCCCTATTGACGTCAATGACGG
TAAATGGCCCGCCTGGCATTATGCCCAGTACATGACCTTATGGGACTTTCCTACTTGGCAGTACATCTAC
GTATTAGTCATCGCTATTACCATGGTGATGCGGTTTTGGCAGTACATCAATGGGCGTGGATAGCGGTTTG
ACTCACGGGGATTTCCAAGTCTCCACCCCATTGACGTCAATGGGAGTTTGTTTTGGCACCAAAATCAACG
GGACTTTCCAAAATGTCGTAACAACTCCGCCCCATTGACGCAAATGGGCGGTAGGCGTGTACGGTGGGAG
GTCTATATAAGCAGAGCTGGTTTAGTGAACCGTCAGATCCGCTAGCGCTACCGGTCGCCACCATGTCGGT
ACCGCTGACTACCTCAGCATTCGGCCACGCGTTTCTGGCTAACTGTGAACGCGAGCAGATCCACCTGGCG
GGCTCCATTCAGCCGCACGGTATCCTGCTGGCTGTGAAAGAGCCGGACAACGTGGTGATCCAGGCTTCTA
TTAACGCTGCGGAGTTCCTGAACACCAACTCTGTTGTTGGCCGTCCGCTGCGTGACCTGGGCGGCGATCT
GCCTTTGCAGATCCTGCCGCACCTGAACGGCCCGCTGCACCTGGCTCCGATGACCCTGCGTTGTACCGTG
GGTTCTCCGCCGCGTCGTGTGGACTGTACCATTCATCGTCCGTCTAACGGCGGCCTGATCGTAGAACTGG
AACCAGCAACCAAGACCACTAACATTGCGCCGGCTCTGGACGGTGCGTTTCATCGTATCACTTCTTCATC
CTCCCTGATGGGCCTGTGTGACGAAACCGCGACTATTATCCGTGAGATTACTGGCTACGACCGTGTGATG
GTAGTACGTTTCGATGAAGAGGGTAATGGCGAAATTCTGTCCGAACGTCGTCGTGCGGACCTGGAAGCGT
TCCTGGGTAACCGCTACCCGGCGTCTACTATTCCGCAGATCGCTCGTCGCCTGTACGAACATAACCGTGT
TCGCCTGCTGGTAGATGTGAACTATACTCCGGTTCCGCTACAGCCGCGCATCAGCCCGCTGAACGGTCGT
GATCTGGATATGTCCCTGTCTTGCCTGCGCTCTATGTCCCCGATCCACCAGAAATACATGCAGGACATGG
GCGTTGGCGCGACCCTGGTTTGCTCTCTGATGGTGTCTGGTCGTCTGTGGGGTCTGATCGCTTGCCACCA
CTACGAACCGCGCTTCGTTCCGTTCCACATTCGCGCTGCTGGCGAAGCGCTGGCGGAAACTTGTGCGATC
CGCATCGCGACGCTGGAGAGCTTTGCACAGTCTCAGTCCAAAGGTGGCGGAAGCGGCGGCGGAAGCGGTG
GCGGAAGTTCCGGACTCAGATCTGGCAGCGGTGGAGGCTTGGAGGAGCCGGAGGCCGCGACGCGGACAGC
CGCGGCCGTGGATTGCAAAGACAGACCCGGGTTCCCAGTGAAGAGGTTAATACAAGCCCGCTTGCCCTTC
AAACGCCTGAACCTTGTTCCCAAGGAGAAAGTTGAGGAAGACACATCACCAAAAGCAGCTGTGGAAAGCA
AAGTCCCGGATCTACAATTGTCTTTGGGCACTTTTGAAAGCCAGTGTCACACAGGCTCTCACGTAGGCTT
GAGTACAAAGTTGGTCGGTGGCCAGGGCCCCATTGATAGCTTCTTGAGGGCAACAATCAAGCCAGTACCG
AGTGTGGTCATTATCGACCTGACGGAGAACTGCAGTGACATTCCAGACAGCCCTGAGGGCCACAGTGAAC
TAAGTCCTGACACTGCTGGTGTGGTCACCACAGTGGAAGGAGCTGCCAAGCAGCAGGAGCACTCTGCAGC
AGAGCTGTGTCTCCTAGAGACCCCTTCAGACATCACTTGTCACATGGAAGAGGAGCCTGGGAGTCCAGGA
GACCCAAAGAGGACGGGTGACTGTCAGGCTGGTTCACTACAGAGCTGTCCGGAGCTGACCCCAGGTTCTA
GGACATGCCCCACCAAGGAGTTATCAAGCTGGAGCAAGGCAGGGGATCTCCTATTTATAGAGAAAGTGCC
TGTGGTGGTGCTAGAGGACATCCTGGCCACTAAGCCCTCCATTGCCTCTCTTCCCATGATGTCCCTGGAT
AGGAGTGTCACTTCAGAGAGTGAAATACTGGAGTCCTGCCCCGAGGATGACTCCATACTGAGCCACTCCT
CCACCAACTCCTCTTCTCCAACCAGCTCTCCTGAGGGACCATCCACACCCCCAGAACATCGGGGTGGGAG
AAGCTCCCCCTCCACCCCAGCCTGCAGAGTTGCCAAGAACTTTGTCAAAGGCTCCACAGAGAAGGGCAGG
AGCAAACTGCACAGAGATAGAGAACAGCAGAGGGAAGAGAAGGAAAAGCTGAGGGAAGAGATACGACGAG
CCAAGGAGGAGGCACGGAAGAAGAAGGAGGAGGAGAAGGAGCTGAAGGAAAAGGAGCGGAGGGAAAAGCG
GGAGAAAGATGAGAAGGAGAAGGCGGAGAAGCAGCGGCTAAAGGAGGAAAAACGCAAGGAGCGGCAGGAA
GCTCTGGAGGCTAAACTGGAGGAGAAGAGGAAGAAGGAGGAAGAGAAGCGGTTACGGGAGGAAGAGAAGC
GGTTACGGGAAGAAGAGAAGCGCATTAAGGCAGAAAAGGCAGAGATCACTCGATTCTTCCAGAAACCGAA
GACTCCGCAGGCTCCCAAGACCCTGGCCGGTTCCTGTGGTAAGTTTGCCCCCTTTGAAATCAAAGAACAC
ATGGTGCTGGCTCCACGGTGCCGAGCTGCCTTGGATCAAGACCTGTGCGATCAGCTGGACCAGCTCCTGC
AGCAGCAGAGTGTGGCAAGCACCTTCCTCAGTGACCTAAAAAGCCGGCTGCCCTTGAGATCGGGGCCCAC
CCGGGTCTGTGGCCATGACACAGACATCATGAACAGGGATGTGGTCATTGTGGAGAGCAGCAAGGTGGAC
GGTGTGTCTGAAAGGAAGAAGTTTGGCCGCATGAAGCTTCTGCAGTTCTCAGAGAACCACCGGCCAGCAT
ACTGGGGGACGTGGAACAAGAAGACAGCCATCATCCGCCCCCGGAACCCCTGGGCCCAGGACAAAGACCT
TCTTGACTATGAGGTAGACAGTGACGATGAGTGGGAAGAGGAGGAACCTGGGGAGTCTTTGTCCCACAGT
GAGGGGGATGAGGATGACGATGTGGGGGAAGATGAGGATGAGGACGATGGCTTCTTTGTGCCCCATGGGT
ACTTATCTGAAGATGAAGGCGTGACTGAGGAGTGTGCAGACCCTGAGAACCACAAAGTACACCAGAAGCT
GAAGGCCAAGGAGTGGGATGAGCTCCTAGCCAAGGGCAAGCGCTTTCGTGTGCTGCAGCCTGTGCACGTG
GGATGTGTATGGGCATCAGAGGCAGCCAACTGCACGAGTTCCGACTTGAAGCTGCTGCAGCAGTTCACTG
CATGCCTGCTGGATGTGGCATCCCCTGATGAGCCAGAACCCGGGGCCTCCAGGAGGGAAAAGAGGGACCA
GCATATCCTGGCCCAGTTGCTTCCGCTGCTACATGGCAATGTGAATGGGAGCAAGGTGATCATCCATGAA
TTCCAGGAGCAATGCCGCAGGGGCCTGCTGACCCTTCCAAGTCCCACCCCACACCTGCAGATGCCCAACT
TGGAGGATGCTGTTGCTGTGCCATCCAAGGCCAGGCTGAAGCGCCTTATCTCTGAGAACTCTGCCTATGA
GAAGCGGCCCAACTTCCGTATGTGCTGGTATGTGCACCCAGAGGTGCTCAAGAGCTTTGGCCAGGAGTGC
CTGCCAGTGCCCTGCCAGTGGACCTACATCACCACCATGCCCTCAGCACCCAGGGAAGACAGTGGCAGTG
CTTCTACTGAGGGGCCTGGCCAGAGCACACCTATGCTACTCAAGCGGAAGCCAGCGGCCACCATGTGCAT
CACGCAGTTTATGAAGAAGCGGCGCTATGATGGACAGGTTGGGTCTGGGGACATGGATGGCTTCCAGGCA
GACACAGAAGAGGATGAAGAGGATGACACAGACTGTATGATCATAGATGTGCCAGATGTTGGGAGTGACG
TGTCAGAAGCTCCCATACCTGCTCCCACACTTTGCAAGTGAGGATCCACCGGATCTAGATAACTGATCAT
AATCAGCCATACCACATTTGTAGAGGTTTTACTTGCTTTAAAAAACCTCCCACACCTCCCCCTGAACCTG
AAACATAAAATGAATGCAATTGTTGTTGTTAACTTGTTTATTGCAGCTTATAATGGTTACAAATAAAGCA
ATAGCATCACAAATTTCACAAATAAAGCATTTTTTTCACTGCATTCTAGTTGTGGTTTGTCCAAACTCAT
CAATGTATCTTAACGCGTAAATTGTAAGCGTTAATATTTTGTTAAAATTCGCGTTAAATTTTTGTTAAAT
CAGCTCATTTTTTAACCAATAGGCCGAAATCGGCAAAATCCCTTATAAATCAAAAGAATAGACCGAGATA
GGGT
[37 nt withheld, positions 4695-4731]
AAAGAACGTGGACTCCAACGTCAAAGG
[49 nt withheld, positions 4759-4807]
T
[91 nt withheld, positions 4809-4899]
G
[124 nt withheld, positions 4901-5024]
CAGGTGGCACTTTTCGGGGAAATGTGCGCGGAACCCCTATTTGTTTATTTTTCTAAATACATTCAAATAT
GTATCCGCTCATGAGACAATAACCCTGATAAATGCTTCAATAATATTGAAAAAGGAAGAGTCCTGAGGCG
GAAAGAACCAGCTGTGGAATGTGTGTCAGTTAGGGTGTGGAAAGTCCCCAGGCTCCCCAGCAGGCAGAAG
TATGCAAAGCATGCATCTCAATTAGTCAGCAACCAGGTGTGGAAAGTCCCCAGGCTCCCCAGCAGGCAGA
AGTATGCAAAGCATGCATCTCAATTAGTCAGCAACCATAGTCCCGCCCCTAACTCCGCCCATCCCGCCCC
TAACTCCGCCCAGTTCCGCCCATTCTCCGCCCCATGGCTGACTAATTTTTTTTATTTATGCAGAGGCCGA
GGCCGCCTCGGCCTCTGAGCTATTCCAGAAGTAGTGAGGAGGCTTTTTTGGAGGCCTAGGCTTTTGCAAA
GATCGATCAAGAGACAGGATGAGGATCGTTTCGCATGATTGAACAAGATGGATTGCACGCAGGTTCTCCG
GCCGCTTGGGTGGAGAGGCTATTCGGCTATGACTGGGCACAACAGACAATCGGCTGCTCTGATGCCGCCG
TGTTCCGGCTGTCAGCGCAGGGGCGCCCGGTTCTTTTTGTCAAGACCGACCTGTCCGGTGCCCTGAATGA
ACTGCAAGACGAGGCAGCGCGGCTATCGTGGCTGGCCACGACGGGCGTTCCTTGCGCAGCTGTGCTCGAC
GTTGTCACTGAAGCGGGAAGGGACTGGCTGCTATTGGGCGAAGTGCCGGGGCAGGATCTCCTGTCATCTC
ACCTTGCTCCTGCCGAGAAAGTATCCATCATGGCTGATGCAATGCGGCGGCTGCATACGCTTGATCCGGC
TACCTGCCCATTCGACCACCAAGCGAAACATCGCATCGAGCGAGCACGTACTCGGATGGAAGCCGGTCTT
GTCGATCAGGATGATCTGGACGAAGAGCATCAGGGGCTCGCGCCAGCCGAACTGTTCGCCAGGCTCAAGG
CGAGCATGCCCGACGGCGAGGATCTCGTCGTGACCCATGGCGATGCCTGCTTGCCGAATATCATGGTGGA
AAATGGCCGCTTTTCTGGATTCATCGACTGTGGCCGGCTGGGTGTGGCGGACCGCTATCAGGACATAGCG
TTGGCTACCCGTGATATTGCTGAAGAGCTTGGCGGCGAATGGGCTGACCGCTTCCTCGTGCTTTACGGTA
TCGCCGCTCCCGATTCGCAGCGCATCGCCTTCTATCGCCTTCTTGACGAGTTCTTCTGAGCGGGACTCTG
GGGTTCGAAATGACCGACCAAGCGACGCCCAACCTGCCATCACGAGATTTCGATTCCACCGCCGCCTTCT
ATGAAAGGTTGGGCTTCGGAATCGTTTTCCGGGACGCCGGCTGGATGATCCTCCAGCGCGGGGATCTCAT
GCTGGAGTTCTTCGCCCACCCTAGGGGGAGGCTAACTGAAACACGGAAGGAGACAATACCGGAAGGAACC
CGCGCTATGACGGCAATAAAAAGACAGAATAAAACGCACGGTGTTGGGTCGTTTGTTCATAAACGCGGGG
TTCGGTCCCAGGGCTGGCACTCTGTCGATACCCCACCGAGACCCCATTGGGGCCAATACGCCCGCGTTTC
TTCCTTTTCCCCACCCCACCCCCCAAGTTCGGGTGAAGGCCCAGGGCTCGCAGCCAACGTCGGGGCGGCA
GGCCCTGCCATAGCCTCAGGTTACTCATATATACTTTAGATTGATTTAAAACTTCATTTTTAATTTAAAA
GGATCTAGGTGAAGATCCTTTTTGATAATCTCATGACCAAAATCCCTTAACGTGAGTTTTCGTTCCACTG
AGCGTCAGACCCCGTAGAAAAGATCAAAGGATCTTCTTGAGATCCTTTTTTTCTGCGCGTAATCTGCTGC
TTGCAAACAAAAAAACCACCGCTACCAGCGGTGGTTTGTTTGCCGGATCAAGAGCTACCAACTCTTTTTC
CGAAGGTAACTGGCTTCAGCAGAGCGCAGATACCAAATACTGTTCTTCTAGTGTAGCCGTAGTTAGGCCA
CCACTTCAAGAACTCTGTAGCACCGCCTACATACCTCGCTCTGCTAATCCTGTTACCAGTGGCTGCTGCC
AGTGGCGATAAGTCGTGTCTTACCGGGTTGGACTCAAGACGATAGTTACCGGATAAGGCGCAGCGGTCGG
GCTGAACGGGGGGTTCGTGCACACAGCCCAGCTTGGAGCGAACGACCTACACCGAACTGAGATACCTACA
GCGTGAGCTATGAGAAAGCGCCACGCTTCCCGAAGGGAGAAAGGCGGACAGGTATCCGGTAAGCGGCAGG
GTCGGAACAGGAGAGCGCACGAGGGAGCTTCCAGGGGGAAACGCCTGGTATCTTTATAGTCCTGTCGGGT
TTCGCCACCTCTGACTTGAGCGTCGATTTTTGTGATGCTCGTCAGGGGGGCGGAGCCTATGGAAAAACGC
CAGCAACGCGGCCTTTTTACGGTTCCTGGCCTTTTGCTGGCCTTTTGCTCACATGTTCTTTCCTGCGTTA
TCCCCTGATTCTGTGGATAACCGTATTACCGCCATGCATTAGTTATTAATAGTAATCAATTACGGGGTCA
TTAGTTCATAGCCCATATATGGAGTTCCG
