>Addgene plasmid #56246 | mIFP12-CAF1-C-10 | depositor partial sequence | sequence record 87146 | insert sequence
ACGTCAGATCCGCTAGCGCTACCGGTCGCCACCATGTCGGTACCGCTGACTACCTCAGCATTCGGCCACG
CGTTTCTGGCTAACTGTGAACGCGAGCAGATCCACCTGGCGGGCTCCATTCAGCCGCACGGTATCCTGCT
GGCTGTGAAAGAGCCGGACAACGTGGTGATCCAGGCTTCTATTAACGCTGCGGAGTTCCTGAACACCAAC
TCTGTTGTTGGCCGTCCGCTGCGTGACCTGGGCGGCGATCTGCCTTTGCAGATCCTGCCGCACCTGAACG
GCCCGCTGCACCTGGCTCCGATGACCCTGCGTTGTACCGTGGGTTCTCCGCCGCGTCGTGTGGACTGTAC
CATTCATCGTCCGTCTAACGGCGGCCTGATCGTAGAACTGGAACCAGCAACCAAGACCACTAACATTGCG
CCGGCTCTGGACGGTGCGTTTCATCGTATCACTTCTTCATCCTCCCTGATGGGCCTGTGTGACGAAACCG
CGACTATTATCCGTGAGATTACTGGCTACGACCGTGTGATGGTAGTACGTTTCGATGAAGAGGGTAATGG
CGAAATTCTGTCCGAACGTCGTCGTGCGGACCTGGAAGCGTTCCTGGGTAACCGCTACCCGGCGTCTACT
ATTCCGCAGATCGCTCGTCGCCTGTACGAACATAACCGTGTTCGCCTGCTGGTAGATGTGAACTATACTC
CGGTTCCGCTACAGCCGCGCATCAGCCCGCTGAACGGTCGTGATCTGGATATGTCCCTGTCTTGCCTGCG
CTCTATGTCCCCGATCCACCAGAAATACATGCAGGACATGGGCGTTGGCGCGACCCTGGTTTGCTCTCTG
ATGGTGTCTGGTCGTCTGTGGGGTCTGATCGCTTGCCACCACTACGAACCGCGCTTCGTTCCGTTCCACA
TTCGCGCTGCTGGCGAAGCGCTGGCGGAAACTTGTGCGATCCGCATCGCGACGCTGGAGAGCTTTGCACA
GTCTCAGTCCAAAGGTGGCGGAAGCGGCGGCGGAAGCGGTGGCGGAAGTTCCGGACTCAGATCTGGCAGC
AGTGGAGGTTTGGAGGAGCCGGAGGCCGCGACGCGGACAGCCGCGGCCGTGGATTGCAAAGACAGACCCG
GGTTCCCAGTGAAGAGGTTAATACAAGCCCGCTTGCCCTTCAAACGCCTGAACCTTGTTCCCAAGGAGAA
AGTTGAGGAAGACACATCACCAAAAGCAGCTGTGGAAAGCAAAGTCCCGGATCTACAATTGTCTTTGGGC
ACTTTTGAAAGCCAGTGTCACACAGGCTCTCACGTAGGCTTGAGTACAAAGTTGGTCGGTGGCCAGGGCC
CCATTGATAGCTTCTTGAGGGCAACAATCAAGCCAGTACCGAGTGTGGTCATTATCGACCTGACGGAGAA
CTGCAGTGACATTCCAGACAGCCCTGAGGGCCACAGTGAACTAAGTCCTGACACTGCTGGTGTGGTCACC
ACAGTGGAAGGAGCTGCCAAGCAGCAGGAGCACTCTGCAGCAGAGCTGTGTCTCCTAGAGACCCCTTCAG
ACATCACTTGTCACATGGAAGAGGAGCCTGGGAGTCCAGGAGACCCAAAGAGGACGGGTGACTGTCAGGC
TGGTTCACTACAGAGCTGTCCGGAGCTGACCCCAGGTTCTAGGACATGCCCCACCAAGGAGTTATCAAGC
TGGAGCAAGGCAGGGGATCTCCTATTTATAGAGAAAGTGCCTGTGGTGGTGCTAGAGGACATCCTGGCCA
CTAAGCCCTCCATTGCCTCTCTTCCCATGATGTCCCTGGATAGGAGTGTCACTTCAGAGAGTGAAATACT
GGAGTCCTGCCCCGAGGATGACTCCATACTGAGCCACTCCTCCACCAACTCCTCTTCTCCAACCAGCTCT
CCTGAGGGACCATCCACACCCCCAGAACATCGGGGTGGGAGAAGCTCCCCCTCCACCCCAGCCTGCAGAG
TTGCCAAGAACTTTGTCAAAGGCTCCACAGAGAAGGGCAGGAGCAAACTGCACAGAGATAGAGAACAGCA
GAGGGAAGAGAAGGAAAAGCTGAGGGAAGAGATACGACGAGCCAAGGAGGAGGCACGGAAGAAGAAGGAG
GAGGAGAAGGAGCTGAAGGAAAAGGAGCGGAGGGAAAAGCGGGAGAAAGATGAGAAGGAGAAGGCGGAGA
AGCAGCGGCTAAAGGAGGAAAAACGCAAGGAGCGGCAGGAAGCTCTGGAGGCTAAACTGGAGGAGAAGAG
GAAGAAGGAGGAAGAGAAGCGGTTACGGGAGGAAGAGAAGCGGTTACGGGAAGAAGAGAAGCGCATTAAG
GCAGAAAAGGCAGAGATCACTCGATTCTTCCAGAAACCGAAGACTCCGCAGGCTCCCAAGACCCTGGCCG
GTTCCTGTGGTAAGTTTGCCCCCTTTGAAATCAAAGAACACATGGTGCTGGCTCCACGGTGCCGAGCTGC
CTTGGATCAAGACCTGTGCGATCAGCTGGACCAGCTCCTGCAGCAGCAGAGTGTGGCAAGCACCTTCCTC
AGTGACCTAAAAAGCCGGCTGCCCTTGAGATCGGGGCCCACCCGGGTCTGTGGCCATGACACAGACATCA
TGAACAGGGATGTGGTCATTGTGGAGAGCAGCAAGGTGGACGGTGTGTCTGAAAGGAAGAAGTTTGGCCG
CATGAAGCTTCTGCAGTTCTCAGAGAACCACCGGCCAGCATACTGGGGGACGTGGAACAAGAAGACAGCC
ATCATCCGCCCCCGGAACCCCTGGGCCCAGGACAAAGACCTTCTTGACTATGAGGTAGACAGTGACGATG
AGTGGGAAGAGGAGGAACCTGGGGAGTCTTTGTCCCACAGTGAGGGGGATGAGGATGACGATGTGGGGGA
AGATGAGGATGAGGACGATGGCTTCTTTGTGCCCCATGGGTACTTATCTGAAGATGAAGGCGTGACTGAG
GAGTGTGCAGACCCTGAGAACCACAAAGTACACCAGAAGCTGAAGGCCAAGGAGTGGGATGAGCTCCTAG
CCAAGGGCAAGCGCTTTCGTGTGCTGCAGCCTGTGCACGTGGGATGTGTATGGGCATCAGAGGCAGCCAA
CTGCACGAGTTCCGACTTGAAGCTGCTGCAGCAGTTCACTGCATGCCTGCTGGATGTGGCATCCCCTGAT
GAGCCAGAACCCGGGGCCTCCAGGAGGGAAAAGAGGGACCAGCATATCCTGGCCCAGTTGCTTCCGCTGC
TACATGGCAATGTGAATGGGAGCAAGGTGATCATCCATGAATTCCAGGAGCAATGCCGCAGGGGCCTGCT
GACCCTTCCAAGTCCCACCCCACACCTGCAGATGCCCAACTTGGAGGATGCTGTTGCTGTGCCATCCAAG
GCCAGGCTGAAGCGCCTTATCTCTGAGAACTCTGCCTATGAGAAGCGGCCCAACTTCCGTATGTGCTGGT
ATGTGCACCCAGAGGTGCTCAAGAGCTTTGGCCAGGAGTGCCTGCCAGTGCCCTGCCAGTGGACCTACAT
CACCACCATGCCCTCAGCACCCAGGGAAGACAGTGGCAGTGCTTCTACTGAGGGGCCTGGCCAGAGCACA
CCTATGCTACTCAAGCGGAAGCCAGCGGCCACCATGTGCATCACGCAGTTTATGAAGAAGCGGCGCTATG
ATGGACAGGTTGGGTCTGGGGACATGGATGGCTTCCAGGCAGACACAGAAGAGGATGAAGAGGATGACAC
AGACTGTATGATCATAGATGTGCCAGATGTTGGGAGTGACGTGTCAGAAGCTCCCATACCTGCTCCCACA
CTTTGCAAGTGAGGATCCACCGGATCTAGATAACTGATCATAATCAGCC
